>Addgene plasmid #166846 | pRS406 ATG1 | addgene full sequence | sequence record 329318 | Addgene NGS Result
CAAACCGCCTCTCCCCGCGCGTTGGCCGATTCATTAATGCAGCTGGCACGACAGGTTTCCCGACTGGAAA
GCGGGCAGTGAGCGCAACGCAATTAATGTGAGTTAGCTCACTCATTAGGCACCCCAGGCTTTACACTTTA
TGCTTCCGGCTCGTATGTTGTGTGGAATTGTGAGCGGATAACAATTTCACACAGGAAACAGCTATGACCA
TGATTACGCCAAGCGCGCAATTAACCCTCACTAAAGGGAACAAAAGCTGGAGCTCCACCGCGGTGGCGGC
CGCTCTAGAACTAGTGGATCCCCCGGGACCTGCCACAAGGTTATTTCTACACACAATAAAAATAAGATAC
ATTGCCGCTGCTCCGCATTACATATCATATAGAGTGACACTAAGTAATTAAATGACACTAAGTAACGAAA
GATATCTGTAAACAACGACTATATACCAGAATTAGTCATATTCTCTATTGTATTCACCCTACACAGCCGC
ATTACACAGCTGCTCCGGACGTTTTACGCTGCACATCAATGACTAATACCACTGTATTTGATCCACACTT
AGCGCAAAAGTCACCTGGGTGGCGTTTTCCGCTCGCGCTCCGCCGGTGAGAGCGAGAAAAAAAAAAGGGA
TTGGGCGGTAATGTAAGGAAAACCCACTAGTTAAAATCAATGAGATAAGGAACTCTCTTTTTTTCCCGTT
AATCATCTTTTCCTTGTTCGTTTCGTGTATCTGTAATGAATCTTATCGGAGTAACTATTACTGGAAAGCC
ATACCGTTAAAGAAGCAAGCATATCATTCGTATTCAAGCATCTGTTTTTCTTTTTAACCGCTCGGCTCTG
ATTTCTTAAACCATTTCCCCCATCAGCATCAGTTTGTGATTTGTAACTATATCGATCGTGGAATCGATGG
AATTCTAAGCGTCATTTAGTTGGCAACAAAAGGAATCGAGCATCTCATAAAGGAGCTTATATTATTAATA
TCTTCCTGATCGTACTATTTTTTTTTAGCTTTTTATTTTTTAGGCCGAGGTTAATTCTAGAACGCCACAT
TTCATCACCTTTAAGTTAAGTACCAAGGCCATCTTTTACCCTTTTTAGTTTCTGGGGAAACAGAGAACAG
TACTATAGAAGATAAAAAGATATAATACAATCGTAGTAATAGTACCCATAATAAAATAACATATAATATA
ATAAAAACATAAGGCAAAGGAGATAGGAGAATAATCATTGATATCTCCACAAAACGAATTTGAAGCTACC
CCATATTTTCAAATCTCTTTTACAACACCAGACGAGAAATTAAGAAACTCGAGATGGGAGACATTAAAAA
TAAAGATCACACAACCTCTGTGAACCATAATCTAATGGCAAGTGCAGGAAATTACACCGCTGAGAAAGAA
ATCGGAAAGGGTTCGTTTGCCACTGTATATAGAGGGCATCTGACATCCGACAAATCTCAGCATGTAGCCA
TAAAGGAAGTATCAAGGGCGAAATTAAAAAATAAGAAATTACTAGAGAATTTGGAAATAGAAATCGCTAT
CTTGAAGAAAATCAAGCATCCTCATATCGTCGGACTTATTGACTGTGAACGAACATCAACAGATTTTTAT
TTGATCATGGAGTACTGTGCTCTTGGGGACCTAACATTTCTGTTGAAAAGGCGTAAAGAATTGATGGAGA
ATCATCCTCTACTAAGGACCGTATTTGAAAAATACCCTCCACCGAGTGAGAACCATAACGGCCTGCATAG
AGCGTTTGTCTTGAGTTATTTACAGCAGTTAGCGTCCGCTTTGAAATTTTTGAGGTCTAAAAACTTGGTT
CATAGAGACATCAAGCCTCAAAACTTACTATTATCTACACCCCTAATTGGATATCATGATTCAAAAAGCT
TCCATGAACTTGGATTTGTTGGGATCTACAACTTACCCATTTTAAAGATAGCAGATTTCGGGTTTGCAAG
ATTTTTGCCAAACACGTCATTAGCAGAAACTCTTTGTGGCTCACCATTATATATGGCACCAGAAATTTTG
AATTATCAAAAATATAACGCTAAAGCAGATCTGTGGTCTGTCGGTACAGTGGTATTCGAAATGTGCTGTG
GCACCCCACCGTTTAGAGCTTCCAATCATTTGGAGTTATTCAAGAAAATTAAAAGAGCAAACGATGTCAT
AACGTTTCCTTCATATTGCAATATTGAACCAGAGTTAAAAGAGTTGATATGTAGTTTATTGACATTTGAT
CCAGCCCAAAGAATAGGATTTGAGGAGTTTTTTGCTAACAAGGTAGTCAACGAAGACTTGTCTTCTTATG
AATTGGAAGATGATTTACCTGAGTTAGAATCCAAATCAAAAGGTATTGTAGAAAGTAATATGTTCGTTTC
TGAGTATTTATCTAAACAGCCAAAGAGTCCGAACAGTAATCTTGCAGGTCATCAATCAATGGCAGATAAT
CCCGCGGAGCTCAGTGATGCCCTCAAGAACAGCAATATATTAACTGCCCCAGCCGTTAAAACAGACCATA
CACAAGCCGTAGATAAAAAGGCTTCAAATAATAAATACCATAATAGCCTAGTTTCAGATAGAAGCTTTGA
AAGAGAATATGTGGTGGTAGAGAAGAAATCGGTTGAAGTTAATTCATTGGCAGACGAGGTTGCTCAAGCA
GGATTCAATCCAAATCCTATTAAGCACCCAACTTCAACTCAAAATCAGAACGTCTTATTGAATGAGCAAT
TCTCTCCAAACAATCAACAGTATTTTCAAAATCAAGGAGAAAATCCGAGGTTACTGAGGGCCACATCATC
TTCCAGTGGAGGTAGTGATGGGTCTAGGCGACCATCTTTGGTGGATAGACGCTTGTCTATATCCTCGCTG
AATCCATCTAATGCATTATCAAGAGCCCTCGGTATTGCATCAACGAGATTGTTTGGTGGTGCAAATCAAC
AGCAGCAACAGCAACAAATCACATCTTCCCCACCGTACAGTCAAACTTTGTTGAATTCCCAACTTTTTCA
TGAACTTACTGAGAATATAATATTAAGAATAGATCACCTACAGCATCCAGAGACACTGAAATTAGATAAT
ACTAATATCGTTAGTATTTTGGAATCTCTGGCCGCAAAGGCATTTGTTGTTTACTCTTATGCAGAAGTGA
AATTTTCTCAAATTGTTCCATTATCAACAACATTAAAAGGCATGGCTAACTTTGAGAACAGGCGCAGTAT
GGATAGTAATGCTATTGCAGAAGAACAAGACTCAGACGATGCAGAAGAAGAGGATGAAACGTTGAAAAAG
TACAAGGAAGATTGCTTATCCACGAAAACTTTTGGAAAGGGTAGAACTTTATCTGCCACATCTCAGTTGA
GTGCAACTTTCAATAAACTACCACGTTCGGAAATGATCCTTCTATGTAATGAGGCCATTGTCTTATATAT
GAAGGCATTATCCATTTTATCAAAATCTATGCAGGTAACGTCCAACTGGTGGTATGAATCTCAAGAAAAA
TCATGTTCTCTAAGAGTTAACGTGTTGGTACAGTGGCTAAGGGAAAAATTTAATGAATGTTTAGAAAAAG
CTGATTTCCTGAGATTAAAAATTAACGACTTGAGATTCAAGCATGCTTCTGAGGTAGCTGAAAATCAAAC
TTTGGAAGAAAAAGGTAGTTCGGAAGAGCCAGTATATTTAGAAAAGCTATTATATGATCGTGCATTAGAA
ATATCTAAGATGGCCGCACATATGGAATTAAAAGGAGAAAATTTGTACAACTGTGAATTAGCTTATGCAA
CTTCACTTTGGATGTTAGAAACTTCTCTGGACGATGATGATTTTACGAATGCCTATGGTGACTACCCTTT
TAAAACTAACATACATCTAAAAAGTAACGACGTTGAAGATAAAGAGAAGTATCATAGTGTGTTGGATGAA
AATGACAGAATAATCATAAGAAAGTATATTGATAGTATTGCAAACAGGTTGAAAATATTGAGGCAGAAGA
TGAACCACCAAAATTAAGTGATGCATAATATGGTTTTCTTATTAAGTACAAATGACCTGCTATATTTTCA
AGTATCTTCATGATTATGTTATGCTACTCTCGAAATGCTTTACGAGTTCGTCATTAAAGTATTCAAATTT
TATTTTCCCTTTGTGTTTTGTTTTGTTTTTATTTCTACGTGATTTTTTTCTTGAAATCCAGCTCTTTTAT
ACCTGGATGGGTTTTATTTTGATGTTTAAATGTTAATTAAGGAAATTATTGAATTCCTTCGGTTTCGGTG
TGTTTTTTTCTTTTTAAGTTTTTTTTTGTTGCGTTTAGTACTTGCCTTTGGCTATACATATCCTTTTAAT
CTAATTTTTATTTCTTCAAAATTTGATTCTTTAACCTTTTGTTCTATATATATATATAAATGTATGTATG
TATGATTTGATTGAGGAGGCTTTAACAAGTCATTAATATCTTTATTATTTTTACTTGTTGAGTTCATTAA
AATTCATTTTATAATTTGTTGTTACAAACAGTATTTTACAAGTCATAATAAACGTTCAAAAACAAACACA
ATATTAAAAGAATTGGTATTAGGATCCGACATGACAATTAACTTAGATCCTTCTATCAAGTTTCTAATCA
TATATTACATCTATTAAAATAATTTACATATATCATGCTAAAGCTTATAAAGAGACATTCTTCTTCTCGT
GCGCTGGGCGTCGCTAGCCTCAAATACAAGTGATGCGTCTGCTTCTATTCTAAGGTCATCCTTGCTGTTA
GATTTCCCTTCTACCAGGTGGGCTTTTATACGTTGAGGTACATTACCGACAGGCGTAAGAGTAGAGCTCA
AACTTGCTTCCGTACTCTCAAAGGGATATTCTCCTACAGGAGACATAGTTGTATATTGTGGAAACTCACA
AGAATTCACTCTTAATGAACTTCCACTCTCACCTATCAAGCATTGTTGATCACCGATTGCTGGGGCATCC
TGAATACTGATCTGAGATGCAAAAGCGGTGGATGATGGGTACCGTACTGGTCATACAAAGCTCTTAAACG
ATTGTCTTTAAGTATTTCGTATGCCTGGCATATCTCTTGAAACTTTCGCTTGGATTCTTCTGTATGATTG
TTTTTATCAGGATGATATTTTAATGCAGCGTTCCTGTAAGCTTTCTTAATCTCAGATGTGGATGCAAAAG
CGGTGGATGATGGGTACCCAATTCGCCCTATAGTGAGTCGTATTACGCGCGCTCACTGGCCGTCGTTTTA
CAACGTCGTGACTGGGAAAACCCTGGCGTTACCCAACTTAATCGCCTTGCAGCACATCCCCCTTTCGCCA
GCTGGCGTAATAGCGAAGAGGCCCGCACCGATCGCCCTTCCCAACAGTTGCGCAGCCTGAATGGCGAATG
G
[124 nt withheld, positions 5392-5515]
C
[91 nt withheld, positions 5517-5607]
A
[49 nt withheld, positions 5609-5657]
CCTTTGACGTTGGAGTCCACGTTCTTT
[37 nt withheld, positions 5685-5721]
ACCCTATCTCGGTCTATTCTTTTGATTTATAAGGGATTTTGCCGATTTCGGCCTATTGGTTAAAAAATGA
GCTGATTTAACAAAAATTTAACGCGAATTTTAACAAAATATTAACGCTTACAATTTCCTGATGCGGTATT
TTCTCCTTACGCATCTGTGCGGTATTTCACACCGCATAGGGTAATAACTGATATAATTAAATTGAAGCTC
TAATTTGTGAGTTTAGTATACATGCATTTACTTATAATACAGTTTTTTAGTTTTGCTGGCCGCATCTTCT
CAAATATGCTTCCCAGCCTGCTTTTCTGTAACGTTCACCCTCTACCTTAGCATCCCTTCCCTTTGCAAAT
AGTCCTCTTCCAACAATAATAATGTCAGATCCTGTAGAGACCACATCATCCACGGTTCTATACTGTTGAC
CCAATGCGTCTCCCTTGTCATCTAAACCCACACCGGGTGTCATAATCAACCAATCGTAACCTTCATCTCT
TCCACCCATGTCTCTTTGAGCAATAAAGCCGATAACAAAATCTTTGTCGCTCTTCGCAATGTCAACAGTA
CCCTTAGTATATTCTCCAGTAGATAGGGAGCCCTTGCATGACAATTCTGCTAACATCAAAAGGCCTCTAG
GTTCCTTTGTTACTTCTTCTGCCGCCTGCTTCAAACCGCTAACAATACCTGGGCCCACCACACCGTGTGC
ATTCGTAATGTCTGCCCATTCTGCTATTCTGTATACACCCGCAGAGTACTGCAATTTGACTGTATTACCA
ATGTCAGCAAATTTTCTGTCTTCGAAGAGTAAAAAATTGTACTTGGCGGATAATGCCTTTAGCGGCTTAA
CTGTGCCCTCCATGGAAAAATCAGTCAAGATATCCACATGTGTTTTTAGTAAACAAATTTTGGGACCTAA
TGCTTCAACTAACTCCAGTAATTCCTTGGTGGTACGAACATCCAATGAAGCACACAAGTTTGTTTGCTTT
TCGTGCATGATATTAAATAGCTTGGCAGCAACAGGACTAGGATGAGTAGCAGCACGTTCCTTATATGTAG
CTTTCGACATGATTTATCTTCGTTTCCTGCAGGTTTTTGTTCTGTGCAGTTGGGTTAAGAATACTGGGCA
ATTTCATGTTTCTTCAACACTACATATGCGTATATATACCAATCTAAGTCTGTGCTCCTTCCTTCGTTCT
TCCTTCTGTTCGGAGATTACCGAATCAAAAAAATTTCAAGGAAACCGAAATCAAAAAAAAGAATAAAAAA
AAAATGATGAATTGAAAAGGTGGTATGGTGCACTCTCAGTACAATCTGCTCTGATGCCGCATAGTTAAGC
CAGCCCCGACACCCGCCAACACCCGCTGACGCGCCCTGACGGGCTTGTCTGCTCCCGGCATCCGCTTACA
GACAAGCTGTGACCGTCTCCGGGAGCTGCATGTGTCAGAGGTTTTCACCGTCATCACCGAAACGCGCGAG
ACGAAAGGGCCTCGTGATACGCCTATTTTTATAGGTTAATGTCATGATAATAATGGTTTCTTAGACGTCA
GGTGGCACTTTTCGGGGAAATGTGCGCGGAACCCCTATTTGTTTATTTTTCTAAATACATTCAAATATGT
ATCCGCTCATGAGACAATAACCCTGATAAATGCTTCAATAATATTGAAAAAGGAAGAGTATGAGTATTCA
ACATTTCCGTGTCGCCCTTATTCCCTTTTTTGCGGCATTTTGCCTTCCTGTTTTTGCTCACCCAGAAACG
CTGGTGAAAGTAAAAGATGCTGAAGATCAGTTGGGTGCACGAGTGGGTTACATCGAACTGGATCTCAACA
GCGGTAAGATCCTTGAGAGTTTTCGCCCCGAAGAACGTTTTCCAATGATGAGCACTTTTAAAGTTCTGCT
ATGTGGCGCGGTATTATCCCGTATTGACGCCGGGCAAGAGCAACTCGGTCGCCGCATACACTATTCTCAG
AATGACTTGGTTGAGTACTCACCAGTCACAGAAAAGCATCTTACGGATGGCATGACAGTAAGAGAATTAT
GCAGTGCTGCCATAACCATGAGTGATAACACTGCGGCCAACTTACTTCTGACAACGATCGGAGGACCGAA
GGAGCTAACCGCTTTTTTGCACAACATGGGGGATCATGTAACTCGCCTTGATCGTTGGGAACCGGAGCTG
AATGAAGCCATACCAAACGACGAGCGTGACACCACGATGCCTGTAGCAATGGCAACAACGTTGCGCAAAC
TATTAACTGGCGAACTACTTACTCTAGCTTCCCGGCAACAATTAATAGACTGGATGGAGGCGGATAAAGT
TGCAGGACCACTTCTGCGCTCGGCCCTTCCGGCTGGCTGGTTTATTGCTGATAAATCTGGAGCCGGTGAG
CGTGGGTCTCGCGGTATCATTGCAGCACTGGGGCCAGATGGTAAGCCCTCCCGTATCGTAGTTATCTACA
CGACGGGGAGTCAGGCAACTATGGATGAACGAAATAGACAGATCGCTGAGATAGGTGCCTCACTGATTAA
GCATTGGTAACTGTCAGACCAAGTTTACTCATATATACTTTAGATTGATTTAAAACTTCATTTTTAATTT
AAAAGGATCTAGGTGAAGATCCTTTTTGATAATCTCATGACCAAAATCCCTTAACGTGAGTTTTCGTTCC
ACTGAGCGTCAGACCCCGTAGAAAAGATCAAAGGATCTTCTTGAGATCCTTTTTTTCTGCGCGTAATCTG
CTGCTTGCAAACAAAAAAACCACCGCTACCAGCGGTGGTTTGTTTGCCGGATCAAGAGCTACCAACTCTT
TTTCCGAAGGTAACTGGCTTCAGCAGAGCGCAGATACCAAATACTGTTCTTCTAGTGTAGCCGTAGTTAG
GCCACCACTTCAAGAACTCTGTAGCACCGCCTACATACCTCGCTCTGCTAATCCTGTTACCAGTGGCTGC
TGCCAGTGGCGATAAGTCGTGTCTTACCGGGTTGGACTCAAGACGATAGTTACCGGATAAGGCGCAGCGG
TCGGGCTGAACGGGGGGTTCGTGCACACAGCCCAGCTTGGAGCGAACGACCTACACCGAACTGAGATACC
TACAGCGTGAGCTATGAGAAAGCGCCACGCTTCCCGAAGGGAGAAAGGCGGACAGGTATCCGGTAAGCGG
CAGGGTCGGAACAGGAGAGCGCACGAGGGAGCTTCCAGGGGGAAACGCCTGGTATCTTTATAGTCCTGTC
GGGTTTCGCCACCTCTGACTTGAGCGTCGATTTTTGTGATGCTCGTCAGGGGGGCGGAGCCTATGGAAAA
ACGCCAGCAACGCGGCCTTTTTACGGTTCCTGGCCTTTTGCTGGCCTTTTGCTCACATGTTCTTTCCTGC
GTTATCCCCTGATTCTGTGGATAACCGTATTACCGCCTTTGAGTGAGCTGATACCGCTCGCCGCAGCCGA
ACGACCGAGCGCAGCGAGTCAGTGAGCGAGGAAGCGGAAGAGCGCCCAATACG
Features (pLannotate 1.2.2; 21 found; start..end, strand, type, name):
     94..115     +  protein_bind   CAP binding site: CAP binding activates transcription in the presence of cAMP. E. coli catabolite activator protein
    130..160     +  promoter       lac promoter: promoter for the E. coli lac operon
    168..184     +  protein_bind   lac operator: The lac repressor binds to the lac operator to inhibit transcription in E. coli. This inhibition can be relieved by adding lactose or isopropyl-β-D-thiogalactopyranoside (IPTG). lac repressor encoded by lacI
    229..247     +  promoter       T3 promoter: promoter for bacteriophage T3 RNA polymerase
    260..307     +  misc_feature   MCS (fragment): pBluescript multiple cloning site
   1314..4004    +  CDS            ATG1: ATG1_YEAST - Also known as APG1 From Saccharomyces cerevisiae (strain ATCC 204508 / S288c) (Baker's yeast).
   4140..4156    +  3'UTR          polyhedrin 3' UTR (fragment): 3' UTR from the Autographa californica nucleopolyhedrovirus polyhedrin gene (Suzuki et al., 2006)
   4661..5002    -  CDS            TOS3 (fragment): TOS3_YEAST - Experimental evidence at protein level: Swiss-Prot protein existence level 1. One of the three SNF1 protein kinases (with SAK1 and ELM1) which are required for growth on nonfermentable carbon sources and nonpreferred sugars and for response to environmental stress. Activates SNF1 by phosphorylation of its activation-loop 'Thr-210'. Required for the regulation by SNF1 of the transcription of a large set of genes, the modification the activity of metabolic enzymes, and the control of various nutrient-responsive cellular developmental processes. Phosphorylates also GAL83, MIG1 and SI
   5011..5175    -  CDS            DNAJB3 (fragment): DNJB3_HUMAN - Also known as HCG3. Experimental evidence at protein level: Swiss-Prot protein existence level 1. May operate as a co-chaperone of the male germ cell- and haploid stage-specific Hsp70 proteins. From Homo sapiens (Human).
   5207..5225    -  promoter       T7 promoter: promoter for bacteriophage T7 RNA polymerase
   5233..5388    +  CDS            lacZα (fragment): LacZα fragment of β-galactosidase; lacZ fragment
   5392..5820    +  rep_origin     f1 ori (sequence partly withheld): f1 bacteriophage origin of replication; arrow indicates direction of (+) strand synthesis
   5848..5899    -  misc_feature   bom (fragment): basis of mobility region from pBR322
   5978..6781    -  CDS            URA3: orotidine-5'-phosphate decarboxylase, required for uracil biosynthesis; S. cerevisiae URA3; yeast auxotrophic marker, counterselectable with 5-fluoroorotic acid (5-FOA)
   6782..6997    -  promoter       URA3 promoter: S. cerevisiae URA3
   7005..7054    -  misc_feature   bom (fragment): basis of mobility region from pBR322
   7156..7191    -  CDS            rop (fragment): Rop protein, which maintains plasmids at low copy number; rop
   7286..7390    +  promoter       AmpR promoter: bla
   7391..8251    +  CDS            AmpR: β-lactamase; bla; confers resistance to ampicillin, carbenicillin, and related antibiotics
   8422..9010    +  rep_origin     ori: high-copy-number ColE1/pMB1/pBR322/pUC origin of replication
   9193..81      +  CDS            lacI (fragment) (across the origin): lac repressor; lacI; The lac repressor binds to the lac operator to inhibit transcription in E. coli. This inhibition can be relieved by adding lactose or isopropyl-β-D-thiogalactopyranoside (IPTG).
