[The description below was written by a language model from this plasmid's Addgene catalogue record and pLannotate feature annotations shown in this document.]
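Description:
pRS406 ATG1 is a yeast integrating vector built on the pRS406 backbone that carries the Saccharomyces cerevisiae ATG1 gene, which encodes the autophagy-initiating kinase Atg1 (also known as APG1/AUT3/CVT10), under its own regulatory sequences. No yeast replication origin or centromere appears in the feature table, and the depositor notes linearization with StuI. Both points fit the usual use of this backbone, in which the plasmid is cut within the marker to target chromosomal integration. In E. coli the plasmid is propagated through a high-copy ColE1/pUC-type origin and selected with ampicillin (AmpR/bla). An f1 origin and remnants of the pBluescript lacZα/MCS region, flanked by T3 and T7 promoters, are also present.

The insert of roughly 4.9 kb was cloned between KpnI and XmaI. It comprises about 1 kb of sequence upstream of the open reading frame, recorded as the ATG1 promoter, followed by the full ATG1 coding sequence and downstream genomic sequence that includes the native ATG1 3'UTR. The short hits annotated downstream of the coding sequence (polyhedrin 3'UTR, TOS3 and DNAJB3 fragments) are probably annotation artefacts or neighbouring genomic sequence rather than designed elements. No epitope tag or reporter is annotated.

Two discrepancies stand out. The catalogue lists LEU2 as the selectable marker, whereas the sequenced plasmid carries the URA3 promoter and gene, as expected for pRS406, and URA3 is counterselectable with 5-FOA. The stated size is 9,024 bp, while the sequence record is 9,204 nt. The construct expresses Atg1 at native levels with its own 3'UTR, in a study of how ATG mRNA stability is regulated during nitrogen-starvation-induced autophagy.
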