Addgene plasmid #166846: pRS406 ATG1
Purpose: Expresses Atg1 with ATG1 3'UTR in yeasts.
Depositing lab: Daniel Klionsky. Depositing organization: University of Michigan. Publication: The Pat1-Lsm Complex Stabilizes ATG mRNA during Nitrogen Starvation-Induced Autophagy. Gatica D, Hu G, Liu X, Zhang N, Williamson PR, Klionsky DJ. Mol Cell. 2019 Jan 17;73(2):314-324.e4. doi: 10.1016/j.molcel.2018.11.002. Epub 2018 Dec 6. PubMed 30527663.
Backbone
  Vector backbone: pRS406
  Total vector size (bp): 9024
  Vector type: Yeast Expression
  Selectable markers: LEU2
Growth in bacteria
  Bacterial resistance: Ampicillin, 100 μg/mL
  Growth temperature: 37°C
  Growth strain: DH5alpha
  Copy number: Unknown
Gene/Insert
  Gene/Insert name: ATG1
  Species: S. cerevisiae (budding yeast)
  Insert size (bp): 4893
  Entrez Gene: ATG1 (a.k.a. YGL180W, APG1, AUT3, CVT10)
  Promoter: ATG1 Promoter
  Cloning method: Restriction Enzyme; 5′ cloning site KpnI (unknown if destroyed); 3′ cloning site XmaI (unknown if destroyed)
  Sequencing primers: 5′ M13F; 3′ M13R
Terms and licenses: Academic/Nonprofit Terms; Industry Terms: Not Available to Industry
Depositor comments: Linearize with StuI
How to cite: pRS406 ATG1 was a gift from Daniel Klionsky (Addgene plasmid # 166846 ; http://n2t.net/addgene:166846 ; RRID:Addgene_166846)
